Addgene plasmid #180409: W118-1_hTGM4-Flag
Purpose: lentiviral transduction of human TGM4 (with a C-terminal Flag tag) gene
Depositing lab: Huda Zoghbi. Depositing organization: Baylor College of Medicine. Publication: Cross-species genetic screens identify transglutaminase 5 as a regulator of polyglutamine-expanded ataxin-1. Lee WS, Al-Ramahi I, Jeong HH, Jang Y, Lin T, Adamski CJ, Lavery LA, Rath S, Richman R, Bondar VV, Alcala E, Revelli JP, Orr HT, Liu Z, Botas J, Zoghbi HY. J Clin Invest. 2022 May 2;132(9). pii: 156616. doi: 10.1172/JCI156616. PubMed 35499073.
Backbone
  Vector backbone: W118-1
  Backbone size w/o insert (bp): 8015
  Vector type: Mammalian Expression, Lentiviral
  Selectable markers: Puromycin
Growth in bacteria
  Bacterial resistance: Ampicillin, 100 μg/mL
  Growth temperature: 37°C
  Growth strain: NEB Stable
  Copy number: Low Copy
Gene/Insert
  Gene/Insert name: TGM4
  Species: H. sapiens (human)
  Insert size (bp): 2085
  Entrez Gene: TGM4 (a.k.a. TGP, hTGP, FLJ26776)
  Promoter: CMV
  Tag / fusion protein: Flag (C terminal on insert)
  Cloning method: Gateway Cloning
  Sequencing primers: 5′ CMV forward; 3′ CATAGCGTAAAAGGAGCAACA
Terms and licenses: Academic/Nonprofit Terms; Industry Terms: Not Available to Industry
How to cite: W118-1_hTGM4-Flag was a gift from Huda Zoghbi (Addgene plasmid # 180409 ; http://n2t.net/addgene:180409 ; RRID:Addgene_180409)
