[The description below was written by a language model from this plasmid's Addgene catalogue record and pLannotate feature annotations shown in this document.]
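Description:
W118-1_hTGM4-Flag is a lentiviral mammalian expression plasmid built on the W118-1 backbone for delivering human transglutaminase 4 (TGM4) into cells by viral transduction. In bacteria it is maintained through a ColE1/pUC-type origin and selected with ampicillin via the β-lactamase gene. The catalogue lists it as low copy even though the annotated origin is of the high-copy type. An f1 origin, an SV40 origin and remnants of a lac/lacZα cloning region with T3 and T7 promoters are also present in the plasmid backbone.

The transfer cassette has a third-generation-style layout. An RSV promoter is fused to a truncated HIV-1 5' LTR and drives production of the genomic RNA in packaging cells. It is followed by the Ψ packaging signal with a partial gag sequence, the Rev response element for Rev-dependent nuclear export, and the cPPT/CTS. Within this cassette, the CMV enhancer/promoter drives the TGM4 open reading frame, which was inserted by Gateway recombination and is therefore flanked by attB1 and attB2 sites. The catalogue states a C-terminal Flag tag. The feature table does not annotate it separately, but a short gap between the end of the TGM4 coding annotation and attB2 could accommodate it. A WPRE downstream enhances transcript expression, and a separate mouse PGK promoter drives puromycin N-acetyltransferase so that transduced cells can be selected. A truncated 3' LTR and an SV40 polyadenylation signal close the viral unit.

The construct is intended for stable or transient overexpression of Flag-tagged human TGM4 in mammalian cells. It was deposited with a study on transglutaminases as regulators of polyglutamine-expanded ataxin-1.
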