Features (pLannotate 1.2.2; 30 found; start..end, strand, type, name):
    305..397     +  CDS            lacI (fragment): lac repressor; lacI; The lac repressor binds to the lac operator to inhibit transcription in E. coli. This inhibition can be relieved by adding lactose or isopropyl-β-D-thiogalactopyranoside (IPTG).
    410..431     +  protein_bind   CAP binding site: CAP binding activates transcription in the presence of cAMP. E. coli catabolite activator protein
    446..476     +  promoter       lac promoter: promoter for the E. coli lac operon
    484..500     +  protein_bind   lac operator: The lac repressor binds to the lac operator to inhibit transcription in E. coli. This inhibition can be relieved by adding lactose or isopropyl-β-D-thiogalactopyranoside (IPTG). lac repressor encoded by lacI
    545..563     +  promoter       T3 promoter: promoter for bacteriophage T3 RNA polymerase
    591..817     +  promoter       RSV promoter: Rous sarcoma virus enhancer/promoter
    818..998     +  LTR            5' LTR (truncated): truncated 5' long terminal repeat (LTR) from HIV-1
   1045..1170    +  misc_feature   HIV-1 Ψ: packaging signal of human immunodeficiency virus type 1
   1154..1517    +  CDS            HIV-1 gag (fragment): gag protein from human immunodeficiency virus 1; gag
   1663..1896    +  misc_feature   RRE: The Rev response element (RRE) of HIV-1 allows for Rev-dependent mRNA export from the nucleus to the cytoplasm.
   2273..2373    +  CDS            Rev (fragment): human immunodeficiency virus 1 (HIV-1) Rev protein; rev; enhances nuclear export of unspliced and incompletely spliced viral mRNAs
   2392..2508    +  misc_feature   cPPT/CTS: central polypurine tract and central termination sequence of HIV-1
   2531..2834    +  enhancer       CMV enhancer: human cytomegalovirus immediate early enhancer
   2835..3038    +  promoter       CMV promoter: human cytomegalovirus (CMV) immediate early promoter
   3143..3167    +  protein_bind   attB1: mutant version of attB; recombination site for the Gateway® BP reaction BP Clonase™
   3173..5224    +  CDS            TGM4: TGM4_HUMAN - Experimental evidence at protein level: Swiss-Prot protein existence level 1. Associated with the mammalian reproductive process. Catalyzes the cross-linking of proteins and the conjugation of polyamines to specific proteins in the seminal tract. From Homo sapiens (Human).
   5258..5282    -  protein_bind   attB2: mutant version of attB; recombination site for the Gateway® BP reaction BP Clonase™
   5313..5901    +  misc_feature   WPRE: woodchuck hepatitis virus posttranscriptional regulatory element
   5915..6414    +  promoter       PGK promoter: mouse phosphoglycerate kinase 1 promoter
   6435..7034    +  CDS            PuroR: puromycin N-acetyltransferase; pac from Streptomyces alboniger; confers resistance to puromycin
   7102..7239    +  CDS            nef (fragment): NEF_HV1LA - Experimental evidence at protein level: Swiss-Prot protein existence level 1. Extracellular Nef protein targets CD4(+) T-lymphocytes for apoptosis by interacting with CXCR4 surface receptors. From Human immunodeficiency virus type 1 group M subtype B (isolate Lai) (HIV-1).
   7225..7405    +  LTR            5' LTR (truncated): truncated 5' long terminal repeat (LTR) from HIV-1
   7477..7598    +  polyA_signal   SV40 poly(A) signal: SV40 polyadenylation signal
   7638..7773    +  rep_origin     SV40 ori: SV40 origin of replication
   7794..7812    -  promoter       T7 promoter: promoter for bacteriophage T7 RNA polymerase
   7820..7975    +  CDS            lacZα (fragment): LacZα fragment of β-galactosidase; lacZ fragment
   7980..8408    +  rep_origin     f1 ori (sequence partly withheld): f1 bacteriophage origin of replication; arrow indicates direction of (+) strand synthesis
   8461..8565    +  promoter       AmpR promoter: bla
   8566..9426    +  CDS            AmpR: β-lactamase; bla; confers resistance to ampicillin, carbenicillin, and related antibiotics
   9597..122     +  rep_origin     ori (across the origin): high-copy-number ColE1/pMB1/pBR322/pUC origin of replication
>Addgene plasmid #180409 | W118-1_hTGM4-Flag | addgene full sequence | sequence record 354011 | Addgene NGS Result
AGCGCACGAGGGAGCTTCCAGGGGGAAACGCCTGGTATCTTTATAGTCCTGTCGGGTTTCGCCACCTCTG
ACTTGAGCGTCGATTTTTGTGATGCTCGTCAGGGGGGCGGAGCCTATGGAAAAACGCCAGCAACGCGGCC
TTTTTACGGTTCCTGGCCTTTTGCTGGCCTTTTGCTCACATGTTCTTTCCTGCGTTATCCCCTGATTCTG
TGGATAACCGTATTACCGCCTTTGAGTGAGCTGATACCGCTCGCCGCAGCCGAACGACCGAGCGCAGCGA
GTCAGTGAGCGAGGAAGCGGAAGAGCGCCCAATACGCAAACCGCCTCTCCCCGCGCGTTGGCCGATTCAT
TAATGCAGCTGGCACGACAGGTTTCCCGACTGGAAAGCGGGCAGTGAGCGCAACGCAATTAATGTGAGTT
AGCTCACTCATTAGGCACCCCAGGCTTTACACTTTATGCTTCCGGCTCGTATGTTGTGTGGAATTGTGAG
CGGATAACAATTTCACACAGGAAACAGCTATGACCATGATTACGCCAAGCGCGCAATTAACCCTCACTAA
AGGGAACAAAAGCTGGAGCTGCAAGCTTAATGTAGTCTTATGCAATACTCTTGTAGTCTTGCAACATGGT
AACGATGAGTTAGCAACATGCCTTACAAGGAGAGAAAAAGCACCGTGCATGCCGATTGGTGGAAGTAAGG
TGGTACGATCGTGCCTTATTAGGAAGGCAACAGACGGGTCTGACATGGATTGGACGAACCACTGAATTGC
CGCATTGCAGAGATATTGTATTTAAGTGCCTAGCTCGATACATAAACGGGTCTCTCTGGTTAGACCAGAT
CTGAGCCTGGGAGCTCTCTGGCTAACTAGGGAACCCACTGCTTAAGCCTCAATAAAGCTTGCCTTGAGTG
CTTCAAGTAGTGTGTGCCCGTCTGTTGTGTGACTCTGGTAACTAGAGATCCCTCAGACCCTTTTAGTCAG
TGTGGAAAATCTCTAGCAGTGGCGCCCGAACAGGGACTTGAAAGCGAAAGGGAAACCAGAGGAGCTCTCT
CGACGCAGGACTCGGCTTGCTGAAGCGCGCACGGCAAGAGGCGAGGGGCGGCGACTGGTGAGTACGCCAA
AAATTTTGACTAGCGGAGGCTAGAAGGAGAGAGATGGGTGCGAGAGCGTCAGTATTAAGCGGGGGAGAAT
TAGATCGCGATGGGAAAAAATTCGGTTAAGGCCAGGGGGAAAGAAAAAATATAAATTAAAACATATAGTA
TGGGCAAGCAGGGAGCTAGAACGATTCGCAGTTAATCCTGGCCTGTTAGAAACATCAGAAGGCTGTAGAC
AAATACTGGGACAGCTACAACCATCCCTTCAGACAGGATCAGAAGAACTTAGATCATTATATAATACAGT
AGCAACCCTCTATTGTGTGCATCAAAGGATAGAGATAAAAGACACCAAGGAAGCTTTAGACAAGATAGAG
GAAGAGCAAAACAAAAGTAAGACCACCGCACAGCAAGCGGCCGCTGATCTTCAGACCTGGAGGAGGAGAT
ATGAGGGACAATTGGAGAAGTGAATTATATAAATATAAAGTAGTAAAAATTGAACCATTAGGAGTAGCAC
CCACCAAGGCAAAGAGAAGAGTGGTGCAGAGAGAAAAAAGAGCAGTGGGAATAGGAGCTTTGTTCCTTGG
GTTCTTGGGAGCAGCAGGAAGCACTATGGGCGCAGCGTCAATGACGCTGACGGTACAGGCCAGACAATTA
TTGTCTGGTATAGTGCAGCAGCAGAACAATTTGCTGAGGGCTATTGAGGCGCAACAGCATCTGTTGCAAC
TCACAGTCTGGGGCATCAAGCAGCTCCAGGCAAGAATCCTGGCTGTGGAAAGATACCTAAAGGATCAACA
GCTCCTGGGGATTTGGGGTTGCTCTGGAAAACTCATTTGCACCACTGCTGTGCCTTGGAATGCTAGTTGG
AGTAATAAATCTCTGGAACAGATTTGGAATCACACGACCTGGATGGAGTGGGACAGAGAAATTAACAATT
ACACAAGCTTAATACACTCCTTAATTGAAGAATCGCAAAACCAGCAAGAAAAGAATGAACAAGAATTATT
GGAATTAGATAAATGGGCAAGTTTGTGGAATTGGTTTAACATAACAAATTGGCTGTGGTATATAAAATTA
TTCATAATGATAGTAGGAGGCTTGGTAGGTTTAAGAATAGTTTTTGCTGTACTTTCTATAGTGAATAGAG
TTAGGCAGGGATATTCACCATTATCGTTTCAGACCCACCTCCCAACCCCGAGGGGACCCGACAGGCCCGA
AGGAATAGAAGAAGAAGGTGGAGAGAGAGACAGAGACAGATCCATTCGATTAGTGAACGGATCTCGACGG
TATCGGTTAACTTTTAAAAGAAAAGGGGGGATTGGGGGGTACAGTGCAGGGGAAAGAATAGTAGACATAA
TAGCAACAGACATACAAACTAAAGAATTACAAAAACAAATTACAAAATTCAAAATTTTATCGATAAGCTT
GGGAGTTCCGCGTTACATAACTTACGGTAAATGGCCCGCCTGGCTGACCGCCCAACGACCCCCGCCCATT
GACGTCAATAATGACGTATGTTCCCATAGTAACGCCAATAGGGACTTTCCATTGACGTCAATGGGTGGAG
TATTTACGGTAAACTGCCCACTTGGCAGTACATCAAGTGTATCATATGCCAAGTACGCCCCCTATTGACG
TCAATGACGGTAAATGGCCCGCCTGGCATTATGCCCAGTACATGACCTTATGGGACTTTCCTACTTGGCA
GTACATCTACGTATTAGTCATCGCTATTACCATGGTGATGCGGTTTTGGCAGTACATCAATGGGCGTGGA
TAGCGGTTTGACTCACGGGGATTTCCAAGTCTCCACCCCATTGACGTCAATGGGAGTTTGTTTTGGCACC
AAAATCAACGGGACTTTCCAAAATGTCGTAACAACTCCGCCCCATTGACGCAAATGGGCGGTAGGCGTGT
ACGGTGGGAGGTCTATATAAGCAGAGCTCGTTTAGTGAACCGTCAGATCGCCTGGAGACGCCATCCACGC
TGTTTTGACCTCCATAGAAGACACCGACTCTAGTCCAGTGTGGTGGAATTCTGCAGATATCAACAAGTTT
GTACAAAAAAGCAGGCTTCACCATGATGGATGCATCAAAAGAGCTGCAAGTTCTCCACATTGACTTCTTG
AATCAGGACAACGCCGTTTCTCACCACACATGGGAGTTCCAAACGAGCAGTCCTGTGTTCCGGCGAGGAC
AGGTGTTTCACCTGCGGCTGGTGCTGAACCAGCCCCTACAATCCTACCACCAACTGAAACTGGAATTCAG
CACAGGGCCGAATCCTAGCATCGCCAAACACACCCTGGTGGTGCTCGACCCGAGGACGCCCTCAGACCAC
TACAACTGGCAGGCAACCCTTCAAAATGAGTCTGGCAAAGAGGTCACAGTGGCTGTCACCAGTTCCCCCA
ATGCCATCCTGGGCAAGTACCAACTAAACGTGAAAACTGGAAACCACATCCTTAAGTCTGAAGAAAACAT
CCTATACCTTCTCTTCAACCCATGGTGTAAAGAGGACATGGTTTTCATGCCTGATGAGGACGAGCGCAAA
GAGTACATCCTCAATGACACGGGCTGCCATTACGTGGGGGCTGCCAGAAGTATCAAATGCAAACCCTGGA
ACTTTGGTCAGTTTGAGAAAAATGTCCTGGACTGCTGCATTTCCCTGCTGACTGAGAGCTCCCTCAAGCC
CACAGATAGGAGGGACCCCGTGCTGGTGTGCAGGGCCATGTGTGCTATGATGAGCTTTGAGAAAGGCCAG
GGCGTGCTCATTGGGAATTGGACTGGGGACTACGAAGGTGGCACAGCCCCATACAAGTGGACAGGCAGTG
CCCCGATCCTGCAGCAGTACTACAACACGAAGCAGGCTGTGTGCTTTGGCCAGTGCTGGGTGTTTGCTGG
GATCCTGACTACAGTGCTGAGAGCGTTGGGCATCCCAGCACGCAGTGTGACAGGCTTCGATTCAGCTCAC
GACACAGAAAGGAACCTCACGGTGGACACCTATGTGAATGAGAATGGCGAGAAAATCACCAGTATGACCC
ACGACTCTGTCTGGAATTTCCATGTGTGGACGGATGCCTGGATGAAGCGACCGGATCTGCCCAAGGGCTA
CGACGGCTGGCAGGCTGTGGACGCAACGTCGCAGGAGCGAAGCCAGGGTGTCTTCTGTTGTGGGCCATCA
CCACTGACCGCCATCCGCAAAGGTGACATCTTTATTGTCTATGACACCAGATTCGTCTTCTCAGAAGTGA
ATGGTGACAGGCTCATCTGGTTGGTGAAGATGGTGAATGGGCAGGAGGAGTTACACGTAATTTCAATGGA
GACCACAAGCATCGGGAAAAACATCAGCACCAAGGCAGTGGGCCAAGACAGGCGGAGAGATATCACCTAT
GAGTACAAGTATCCAGAAGGCTCCTCTGAGGAGAGGCAGGTCATGGATCATGCCTTCCTCCTTCTCAGTT
CTGAGAGGGAGCACAGACGACCTGTAAAAGAGAACTTTCTTCACATGTCGGTACAATCAGATGATGTGCT
GCTGGGAAACTCTGTTAATTTCACCGTGATTCTTAAAAGGAAGACCGCTGCCCTACAGAATGTCAACATC
TTGGGTTCCTTTGAACTACAGTTGTACACTGGCAAGAAGATGGCAAAACTGTGTGACCTCAATAAGACCT
CGCAGATCCAAGGTCAAGTATCAGAAGTGACTCTGACCTTGGACTCCAAGACCTACATCAACAGCCTGGC
TATATTAGATGATGAGCCAGTTATCAGAGGTTTCATCATTGCGGAAATTGTGGAGTCTAAGGAAATCATG
GCCTCTGAAGTATTCACGTCTTTCCAGTACCCTGAGTTCTCTATAGAGTTGCCTAACACAGGCAGAATTG
GCCAGCTACTTGTCTGCAATTGTATCTTCAAGAATACCCTGGCCATCCCTTTGACTGACGTCAAGTTCTC
TTTGGAAAGCCTGGGCATCTCCTCACTACAGACCTCTGACCATGGGACGGTGCAGCCTGGTGAGACCATC
CAATCCCAAATAAAATGCACCCCAATAAAAACTGGACCCAAGAAATTTATCGTCAAGTTAAGTTCCAAAC
AAGTGAAAGAGATTAATGCTCAGAAGATTGTTCTCATCACCAAGGGCGGCGACTACAAAGACGATGACGA
CAAGTAGACCCAGCTTTCTTGTACAAAGTGGTTGATATCCAGCACAGTGGCGGCCGCTCGACAATCAACC
TCTGGATTACAAAATTTGTGAAAGATTGACTGGTATTCTTAACTATGTTGCTCCTTTTACGCTATGTGGA
TACGCTGCTTTAATGCCTTTGTATCATGCTATTGCTTCCCGTATGGCTTTCATTTTCTCCTCCTTGTATA
AATCCTGGTTGCTGTCTCTTTATGAGGAGTTGTGGCCCGTTGTCAGGCAACGTGGCGTGGTGTGCACTGT
GTTTGCTGACGCAACCCCCACTGGTTGGGGCATTGCCACCACCTGTCAGCTCCTTTCCGGGACTTTCGCT
TTCCCCCTCCCTATTGCCACGGCGGAACTCATCGCCGCCTGCCTTGCCCGCTGCTGGACAGGGGCTCGGC
TGTTGGGCACTGACAATTCCGTGGTGTTGTCGGGGAAGCTGACGTCCTTTCCATGGCTGCTCGCCTGTGT
TGCCACCTGGATTCTGCGCGGGACGTCCTTCTGCTACGTCCCTTCGGCCCTCAATCCAGCGGACCTTCCT
TCCCGCGGCCTGCTGCCGGCTCTGCGGCCTCTTCCGCGTCTTCGCCTTCGCCCTCAGACGAGTCGGATCT
CCCTTTGGGCCGCCTCCCCGCCTGGAATTCTACCGGGTAGGGGAGGCGCTTTTCCCAAGGCAGTCTGGAG
CATGCGCTTTAGCAGCCCCGCTGGGCACTTGGCGCTACACAAGTGGCCTCTGGCCTCGCACACATTCCAC
ATCCACCGGTAGGCGCCAACCGGCTCCGTTCTTTGGTGGCCCCTTCGCGCCACCTTCTACTCCTCCCCTA
GTCAGGAAGTTCCCCCCCGCCCCGCAGCTCGCGTCGTGCAGGACGTGACAAATGGAAGTAGCACGTCTCA
CTAGTCTCGTGCAGATGGACAGCACCGCTGAGCAATGGAAGCGGGTAGGCCTTTGGGGCAGCGGCCAATA
GCAGCTTTGCTCCTTCGCTTTCTGGGCTCAGAGGCTGGGAAGGGGTGGGTCCGGGGGCGGGCTCAGGGGC
GGGCTCAGGGGCGGGGCGGGCGCCCGAAGGTCCTCCGGAGGCCCGGCATTCTGCACGCTTCAAAAGCGCA
CGTCTGCCGCGCTGTTCTCCTCTTCCTCATCTCCGGGCCTTTCGACCTGCAGCCCAAGCTTACCATGACC
GAGTACAAGCCCACGGTGCGCCTCGCCACCCGCGACGACGTCCCCAGGGCCGTACGCACCCTCGCCGCCG
CGTTCGCCGACTACCCCGCCACGCGCCACACCGTCGATCCGGACCGCCACATCGAGCGGGTCACCGAGCT
GCAAGAACTCTTCCTCACGCGCGTCGGGCTCGACATCGGCAAGGTGTGGGTCGCGGACGACGGCGCCGCG
GTGGCGGTCTGGACCACGCCGGAGAGCGTCGAAGCGGGGGCGGTGTTCGCCGAGATCGGCCCGCGCATGG
CCGAGTTGAGCGGTTCCCGGCTGGCCGCGCAGCAACAGATGGAAGGCCTCCTGGCGCCGCACCGGCCCAA
GGAGCCCGCGTGGTTCCTGGCCACCGTCGGCGTCTCGCCCGACCACCAGGGCAAGGGTCTGGGCAGCGCC
GTCGTGCTCCCCGGAGTGGAGGCGGCCGAGCGCGCCGGGGTGCCCGCCTTCCTGGAGACCTCCGCGCCCC
GCAACCTCCCCTTCTACGAGCGGCTCGGCTTCACCGTCACCGCCGACGTCGAGGTGCCCGAAGGACCGCG
CACCTGGTGCATGACCCGCAAGCCCGGTGCCTGACGCCCGCCCCACGACCCGCAGCGCCCGACCGAAAGG
AGCGCACGACCCCATGCATCTCGAGGGCCCGGTACCTTTAAGACCAATGACTTACAAGGCAGCTGTAGAT
CTTAGCCACTTTTTAAAAGAAAAGGGGGGACTGGAAGGGCTAGCTCACTCCCAACGAAGACAAGATCTGC
TTTTTGCTTGTACTGGGTCTCTCTGGTTAGACCAGATCTGAGCCTGGGAGCTCTCTGGCTAACTAGGGAA
CCCACTGCTTAAGCCTCAATAAAGCTTGCCTTGAGTGCTTCAAGTAGTGTGTGCCCGTCTGTTGTGTGAC
TCTGGTAACTAGAGATCCCTCAGACCCTTTTAGTCAGTGTGGAAAATCTCTAGCAGTAGTAGTTCATGTC
ATCTTATTATTCAGTATTTATAACTTGCAAAGAAATGAATATCAGAGAGTGAGAGGAACTTGTTTATTGC
AGCTTATAATGGTTACAAATAAAGCAATAGCATCACAAATTTCACAAATAAAGCATTTTTTTCACTGCAT
TCTAGTTGTGGTTTGTCCAAACTCATCAATGTATCTTATCATGTCTGGCTCTAGCTATCCCGCCCCTAAC
TCCGCCCATCCCGCCCCTAACTCCGCCCAGTTCCGCCCATTCTCCGCCCCATGGCTGACTAATTTTTTTT
ATTTATGCAGAGGCCGAGGCCGCCTCGGCCTCTGAGCTATTCCAGAAGTAGTGAGGAGGCTTTTTTGGAG
GCCTAGGGACGTACCCAATTCGCCCTATAGTGAGTCGTATTACGCGCGCTCACTGGCCGTCGTTTTACAA
CGTCGTGACTGGGAAAACCCTGGCGTTACCCAACTTAATCGCCTTGCAGCACATCCCCCTTTCGCCAGCT
GGCGTAATAGCGAAGAGGCCCGCACCGATCGCCCTTCCCAACAGTTGCGCAGCCTGAATGGCGAATGGG
[124 nt withheld, positions 7980-8103]
C
[91 nt withheld, positions 8105-8195]
A
[49 nt withheld, positions 8197-8245]
CCTTTGACGTTGGAGTCCACGTTCTTT
[37 nt withheld, positions 8273-8309]
ACCCTATCTCGGTCTATTCTTTTGATTTATAAGGGATTTTGCCGATTTCGGCCTATTGGTTAAAAAATGA
GCTGATTTAACAAAAATTTAACGCGAATTTTAACAAAATATTAACGCTTACAATTTAGGTGGCACTTTTC
GGGGAAATGTGCGCGGAACCCCTATTTGTTTATTTTTCTAAATACATTCAAATATGTATCCGCTCATGAG
ACAATAACCCTGATAAATGCTTCAATAATATTGAAAAAGGAAGAGTATGAGTATTCAACATTTCCGTGTC
GCCCTTATTCCCTTTTTTGCGGCATTTTGCCTTCCTGTTTTTGCTCACCCAGAAACGCTGGTGAAAGTAA
AAGATGCTGAAGATCAGTTGGGTGCACGAGTGGGTTACATCGAACTGGATCTCAACAGCGGTAAGATCCT
TGAGAGTTTTCGCCCCGAAGAACGTTTTCCAATGATGAGCACTTTTAAAGTTCTGCTATGTGGCGCGGTA
TTATCCCGTATTGACGCCGGGCAAGAGCAACTCGGTCGCCGCATACACTATTCTCAGAATGACTTGGTTG
AGTACTCACCAGTCACAGAAAAGCATCTTACGGATGGCATGACAGTAAGAGAATTATGCAGTGCTGCCAT
AACCATGAGTGATAACACTGCGGCCAACTTACTTCTGACAACGATCGGAGGACCGAAGGAGCTAACCGCT
TTTTTGCACAACATGGGGGATCATGTAACTCGCCTTGATCGTTGGGAACCGGAGCTGAATGAAGCCATAC
CAAACGACGAGCGTGACACCACGATGCCTGTAGCAATGGCAACAACGTTGCGCAAACTATTAACTGGCGA
ACTACTTACTCTAGCTTCCCGGCAACAATTAATAGACTGGATGGAGGCGGATAAAGTTGCAGGACCACTT
CTGCGCTCGGCCCTTCCGGCTGGCTGGTTTATTGCTGATAAATCTGGAGCCGGTGAGCGTGGGTCTCGCG
GTATCATTGCAGCACTGGGGCCAGATGGTAAGCCCTCCCGTATCGTAGTTATCTACACGACGGGGAGTCA
GGCAACTATGGATGAACGAAATAGACAGATCGCTGAGATAGGTGCCTCACTGATTAAGCATTGGTAACTG
TCAGACCAAGTTTACTCATATATACTTTAGATTGATTTAAAACTTCATTTTTAATTTAAAAGGATCTAGG
TGAAGATCCTTTTTGATAATCTCATGACCAAAATCCCTTAACGTGAGTTTTCGTTCCACTGAGCGTCAGA
CCCCGTAGAAAAGATCAAAGGATCTTCTTGAGATCCTTTTTTTCTGCGCGTAATCTGCTGCTTGCAAACA
AAAAAACCACCGCTACCAGCGGTGGTTTGTTTGCCGGATCAAGAGCTACCAACTCTTTTTCCGAAGGTAA
CTGGCTTCAGCAGAGCGCAGATACCAAATACTGTTCTTCTAGTGTAGCCGTAGTTAGGCCACCACTTCAA
GAACTCTGTAGCACCGCCTACATACCTCGCTCTGCTAATCCTGTTACCAGTGGCTGCTGCCAGTGGCGAT
AAGTCGTGTCTTACCGGGTTGGACTCAAGACGATAGTTACCGGATAAGGCGCAGCGGTCGGGCTGAACGG
GGGGTTCGTGCACACAGCCCAGCTTGGAGCGAACGACCTACACCGAACTGAGATACCTACAGCGTGAGCT
ATGAGAAAGCGCCACGCTTCCCGAAGGGAGAAAGGCGGACAGGTATCCGGTAAGCGGCAGGGTCGGAACA
GGAG
