>Addgene plasmid #180409 | W118-1_hTGM4-Flag | depositor partial sequence | sequence record 350497 | TGM4-Flag
ATGATGGATGCATCAAAAGAGCTGCAAGTTCTCCACATTGACTTCTTGAATCAGGACAACGCCGTTTCTC
ACCACACATGGGAGTTCCAAACGAGCAGTCCTGTGTTCCGGCGAGGACAGGTGTTTCACCTGCGGCTGGT
GCTGAACCAGCCCCTACAATCCTACCACCAACTGAAACTGGAATTCAGCACAGGGCCGAATCCTAGCATC
GCCAAACACACCCTGGTGGTGCTCGACCCGAGGACGCCCTCAGACCACTACAACTGGCAGGCAACCCTTC
AAAATGAGTCTGGCAAAGAGGTCACAGTGGCTGTCACCAGTTCCCCCAATGCCATCCTGGGCAAGTACCA
ACTAAACGTGAAAACTGGAAACCACATCCTTAAGTCTGAAGAAAACATCCTATACCTTCTCTTCAACCCA
TGGTGTAAAGAGGACATGGTTTTCATGCCTGATGAGGACGAGCGCAAAGAGTACATCCTCAATGACACGG
GCTGCCATTACGTGGGGGCTGCCAGAAGTATCAAATGCAAACCCTGGAACTTTGGTCAGTTTGAGAAAAA
TGTCCTGGACTGCTGCATTTCCCTGCTGACTGAGAGCTCCCTCAAGCCCACAGATAGGAGGGACCCCGTG
CTGGTGTGCAGGGCCATGTGTGCTATGATGAGCTTTGAGAAAGGCCAGGGCGTGCTCATTGGGAATTGGA
CTGGGGACTACGAAGGTGGCACAGCCCCATACAAGTGGACAGGCAGTGCCCCGATCCTGCAGCAGTACTA
CAACACGAAGCAGGCTGTGTGCTTTGGCCAGTGCTGGGTGTTTGCTGGGATCCTGACTACAGTGCTGAGA
GCGTTGGGCATCCCAGCACGCAGTGTGACAGGCTTCGATTCAGCTCACGACACAGAAAGGAACCTCACGG
TGGACACCTATGTGAATGAGAATGGCGAGAAAATCACCAGTATGACCCACGACTCTGTCTGGAATTTCCA
TGTGTGGACGGATGCCTGGATGAAGCGACCGGATCTGCCCAAGGGCTACGACGGCTGGCAGGCTGTGGAC
GCAACGTCGCAGGAGCGAAGCCAGGGTGTCTTCTGTTGTGGGCCATCACCACTGACCGCCATCCGCAAAG
GTGACATCTTTATTGTCTATGACACCAGATTCGTCTTCTCAGAAGTGAATGGTGACAGGCTCATCTGGTT
GGTGAAGATGGTGAATGGGCAGGAGGAGTTACACGTAATTTCAATGGAGACCACAAGCATCGGGAAAAAC
ATCAGCACCAAGGCAGTGGGCCAAGACAGGCGGAGAGATATCACCTATGAGTACAAGTATCCAGAAGGCT
CCTCTGAGGAGAGGCAGGTCATGGATCATGCCTTCCTCCTTCTCAGTTCTGAGAGGGAGCACAGACGACC
TGTAAAAGAGAACTTTCTTCACATGTCGGTACAATCAGATGATGTGCTGCTGGGAAACTCTGTTAATTTC
ACCGTGATTCTTAAAAGGAAGACCGCTGCCCTACAGAATGTCAACATCTTGGGTTCCTTTGAACTACAGT
TGTACACTGGCAAGAAGATGGCAAAACTGTGTGACCTCAATAAGACCTCGCAGATCCAAGGTCAAGTATC
AGAAGTGACTCTGACCTTGGACTCCAAGACCTACATCAACAGCCTGGCTATATTAGATGATGAGCCAGTT
ATCAGAGGTTTCATCATTGCGGAAATTGTGGAGTCTAAGGAAATCATGGCCTCTGAAGTATTCACGTCTT
TCCAGTACCCTGAGTTCTCTATAGAGTTGCCTAACACAGGCAGAATTGGCCAGCTACTTGTCTGCAATTG
TATCTTCAAGAATACCCTGGCCATCCCTTTGACTGACGTCAAGTTCTCTTTGGAAAGCCTGGGCATCTCC
TCACTACAGACCTCTGACCATGGGACGGTGCAGCCTGGTGAGACCATCCAATCCCAAATAAAATGCACCC
CAATAAAAACTGGACCCAAGAAATTTATCGTCAAGTTAAGTTCCAAACAAGTGAAAGAGATTAATGCTCA
GAAGATTGTTCTCATCACCAAGGGCGGCGACTACAAAGACGATGACGACAAGTGA
